Addgene plasmid #67759: pLenti-FoxO1-Clover
Purpose: Fluorescent fusion protein for tracking Akt signaling
Depositing lab: Peter Rotwein. Depositing organization: Oregon Health & Science University. Publication: Akt signaling dynamics in individual cells. Gross SM, Rotwein P. J Cell Sci. 2015 Jun 3. pii: jcs.168773. 10.1242/jcs.168773 PubMed 26040286.
Backbone
  Vector backbone: Addgene Plasmid: 17452
  Backbone size w/o insert (bp): 8679
  Total vector size (bp): 11358
  Modifications to backbone: Replaced CMV promoter with EF1a
  Vector type: Lentiviral
  Selectable markers: Puromycin
Growth in bacteria
  Bacterial resistance: Ampicillin, 100 μg/mL
  Growth temperature: 37°C
  Growth strain: Stbl3
  Copy number: Unknown
Gene/Insert
  Gene/Insert name: Fox01 (alt name: Forkhead box protein O1)
  Species: M. musculus (mouse)
  Insert size (bp): 2679
  Mutation: Changed Serine 209 to Alanine, changed Histidine 212 to Arginine, changed Serine 215 to Alanine
  Entrez Gene: Foxo1 (a.k.a. Afxh, FKHR, Fkhr1, Foxo1a)
  Promoter: EF1a
  Tag / fusion protein: Clover (C terminal on insert)
  Cloning method: Restriction Enzyme; 5′ cloning site Pac1 (not destroyed); 3′ cloning site Xba1 (not destroyed)
  Sequencing primers: 5′ EF1a-F; 3′ WPRE-R
Resource information
  A portion of this plasmid was derived from a plasmid made by: FOXO1: Addgene Plasmid 34678 Clover: Addgene Plasmid 40259
Terms and licenses: Academic/Nonprofit Terms; Industry Terms: Not Available to Industry
Depositor comments: Note: Addgene's quality control sequencing finds four additional amino acid residue substitutions in the murine FoxO1 insert: Q275R, N515Y, S574N, and L619P. The depositing laboratory has tested this construct biochemically and determined that these residue changes do not detrimentally affect plasmid function.
How to cite: pLenti-FoxO1-Clover was a gift from Peter Rotwein (Addgene plasmid # 67759 ; http://n2t.net/addgene:67759 ; RRID:Addgene_67759)
