[The description below was written by a language model from this plasmid's Addgene catalogue record and pLannotate feature annotations shown in this document.]
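Description:
pLenti-FoxO1-Clover is a third-generation-style, self-inactivating HIV-1 lentiviral transfer plasmid of about 11.4 kb that expresses a fluorescent reporter of Akt signaling in mammalian cells. It is propagated in E. coli through a high-copy ColE1/pUC origin with ampicillin resistance, and it also carries f1 and SV40 origins. Viral genomic RNA is transcribed from an RSV promoter fused to a truncated 5' LTR. The HIV-1 Ψ packaging signal, RRE and cPPT/CTS support packaging, Rev-dependent nuclear export and transduction. The ΔU3 3' LTR, followed by an SV40 poly(A) signal, inactivates LTR promoter activity after integration.

The payload sits between attB1 and attB2 sites left over from the Gateway-derived backbone, whose original CMV promoter was replaced by the human EF-1α promoter with its intron. EF-1α drives mouse FoxO1 fused at its C-terminus to the green fluorescent protein Clover (annotated by similarity as dClover2). A WPRE follows to boost transcript expression. A separate mouse PGK promoter drives puromycin N-acetyltransferase, allowing selection of stably transduced cells.

The FoxO1 insert carries three engineered substitutions: S209A, H212R and S215A. Repository sequencing also found Q275R, N515Y, S574N and L619P, which the depositor reports do not impair function. FoxO1 is a known Akt substrate that moves between nucleus and cytoplasm depending on its phosphorylation, so the fusion's localization can presumably serve as a live, single-cell readout of Akt activity, in line with the stated purpose. The two feature tables, from the depositor sequence and the repository sequencing result, differ slightly in length and numbering origin but describe the same architecture.
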