Features (pLannotate 1.2.2; 33 found; start..end, strand, type, name):
     27..131     +  promoter       AmpR promoter: bla
    132..992     +  CDS            AmpR: β-lactamase; bla; confers resistance to ampicillin, carbenicillin, and related antibiotics
   1163..1751    +  rep_origin     ori: high-copy-number ColE1/pMB1/pBR322/pUC origin of replication
   1934..2026    +  CDS            lacI (fragment): lac repressor; lacI; The lac repressor binds to the lac operator to inhibit transcription in E. coli. This inhibition can be relieved by adding lactose or isopropyl-β-D-thiogalactopyranoside (IPTG).
   2039..2060    +  protein_bind   CAP binding site: CAP binding activates transcription in the presence of cAMP. E. coli catabolite activator protein
   2075..2105    +  promoter       lac promoter: promoter for the E. coli lac operon
   2109..2131    +  protein_bind   lac operator (fragment): The lac repressor binds to the lac operator to inhibit transcription in E. coli. This inhibition can be relieved by adding lactose or isopropyl-β-D-thiogalactopyranoside (IPTG). lac repressor encoded by lacI
   2174..2192    +  promoter       T3 promoter: promoter for bacteriophage T3 RNA polymerase
   2220..2441    +  promoter       RSV promoter: Rous sarcoma virus enhancer/promoter
   2448..2628    +  LTR            5' LTR (truncated): truncated 5' long terminal repeat (LTR) from HIV-1
   2672..2797    +  misc_feature   HIV-1 Ψ: packaging signal of human immunodeficiency virus type 1
   2781..3144    +  CDS            HIV-1 gag (fragment): gag protein from human immunodeficiency virus 1; gag
   3239..3575    +  ncRNA          RRE: Accession: RF00036 - HIV Rev response element
   3611..4000    +  CDS            env (fragment): ENV_HV1H2 - Experimental evidence at protein level: Swiss-Prot protein existence level 1. [Transmembrane protein gp41]: Acts as a class I viral fusion protein. Under the current model, the protein has at least 3 conformational states: pre-fusion native state, pre-hairpin intermediate state, and post-fusion hairpin state. During fusion of viral and target intracellular membranes, the coiled coil regions (heptad repeats) assume a trimer-of-hairpins structure, positioning the fusion peptide in close proximity to the C-terminal region of the ectodomain. The formation of this structure appears to d
   4012..4129    +  misc_feature   cPPT/CTS: central polypurine tract and central termination sequence of HIV-1
   4161..4185    +  protein_bind   attB1: mutant version of attB; recombination site for the Gateway® BP reaction BP Clonase™
   4225..4291    +  CDS            small t antigen (fragment): SV40 (simian virus 40) small t antigen
   4317..4528    +  promoter       EF-1α core promoter: core promoter for human elongation factor EF-1α
   4529..4637    +  intron         EF-1α intron A (fragment): intron upstream of the start codon of human EF-1α
   5263..5466    +  intron         EF-1α intron A: truncated intron upstream of the start codon of human EF-1α
   5506..7461    +  CDS            Foxo1: FOXO1_MOUSE - Also known as Fkhr, Foxo1a. Experimental evidence at protein level: Swiss-Prot protein existence level 1. Transcription factor that is the main target of insulin signaling and regulates metabolic homeostasis in response to oxidative stress (PubMed:12754525, PubMed:15184386, PubMed:15220471, PubMed:16917544, PubMed:17090532, PubMed:17627282, PubMed:17681146, PubMed:20519497, PubMed:20668652, PubMed:21196578, PubMed:21335550, PubMed:21471200, PubMed:22298775, PubMed:22417654, PubMed:22510882). Binds to the insulin response element (IRE) with consensus sequence 5'- TT[G/A]TTTTG-3' a
   7468..8166    +  CDS            dClover2: dClover2 is a fluorescent protein published in 2016, derived from Aequorea victoria. It is reported to be a dimer.
   8182..8206    -  protein_bind   attB2: mutant version of attB; recombination site for the Gateway® BP reaction BP Clonase™
   8237..8825    +  misc_feature   WPRE: woodchuck hepatitis virus posttranscriptional regulatory element
   8839..9338    +  promoter       PGK promoter: mouse phosphoglycerate kinase 1 promoter
   9359..9958    +  CDS            PuroR: puromycin N-acetyltransferase; pac from Streptomyces alboniger; confers resistance to puromycin
  10026..10094   +  CDS            nef (fragment): NEF_HV1Z2 - Experimental evidence at protein level: Swiss-Prot protein existence level 1. Extracellular Nef protein targets CD4(+) T-lymphocytes for apoptosis by interacting with CXCR4 surface receptors. From Human immunodeficiency virus type 1 group M subtype D (isolate Z2/CDC-Z34) (HIV-1).
  10096..10329   +  LTR            3' LTR (ΔU3): self-inactivating 3' long terminal repeat (LTR) from HIV-1
  10401..10522   +  polyA_signal   SV40 poly(A) signal: SV40 polyadenylation signal
  10541..10676   +  rep_origin     SV40 ori: SV40 origin of replication
  10709..10727   -  promoter       T7 promoter: promoter for bacteriophage T7 RNA polymerase
  10735..10890   +  CDS            lacZα (fragment): LacZα fragment of β-galactosidase; lacZ fragment
  10898..11353   +  rep_origin     f1 ori (sequence partly withheld): f1 bacteriophage origin of replication; arrow indicates direction of (+) strand synthesis
>Addgene plasmid #67759 | pLenti-FoxO1-Clover | depositor full sequence | sequence record 121565 | pLenti-FoxO1-Clover sequence 11355 bps
CAGGTGGCACTTTTCGGGGAAATGTGCGCGGAACCCCTATTTGTTTATTTTTCTAAATACATTCAAATAT
GTATCCGCTCATGAGACAATAACCCTGATAAATGCTTCAATAATATTGAAAAAGGAAGAGTATGAGTATT
CAACATTTCCGTGTCGCCCTTATTCCCTTTTTTGCGGCATTTTGCCTTCCTGTTTTTGCTCACCCAGAAA
CGCTGGTGAAAGTAAAAGATGCTGAAGATCAGTTGGGTGCACGAGTGGGTTACATCGAACTGGATCTCAA
CAGCGGTAAGATCCTTGAGAGTTTTCGCCCCGAAGAACGTTTTCCAATGATGAGCACTTTTAAAGTTCTG
CTATGTGGCGCGGTATTATCCCGTATTGACGCCGGGCAAGAGCAACTCGGTCGCCGCATACACTATTCTC
AGAATGACTTGGTTGAGTACTCACCAGTCACAGAAAAGCATCTTACGGATGGCATGACAGTAAGAGAATT
ATGCAGTGCTGCCATAACCATGAGTGATAACACTGCGGCCAACTTACTTCTGACAACGATCGGAGGACCG
AAGGAGCTAACCGCTTTTTTGCACAACATGGGGGATCATGTAACTCGCCTTGATCGTTGGGAACCGGAGC
TGAATGAAGCCATACCAAACGACGAGCGTGACACCACGATGCCTGTAGCAATGGCAACAACGTTGCGCAA
ACTATTAACTGGCGAACTACTTACTCTAGCTTCCCGGCAACAATTAATAGACTGGATGGAGGCGGATAAA
GTTGCAGGACCACTTCTGCGCTCGGCCCTTCCGGCTGGCTGGTTTATTGCTGATAAATCTGGAGCCGGTG
AGCGTGGGTCTCGCGGTATCATTGCAGCACTGGGGCCAGATGGTAAGCCCTCCCGTATCGTAGTTATCTA
CACGACGGGGAGTCAGGCAACTATGGATGAACGAAATAGACAGATCGCTGAGATAGGTGCCTCACTGATT
AAGCATTGGTAACTGTCAGACCAAGTTTACTCATATATACTTTAGATTGATTTAAAACTTCATTTTTAAT
TTAAAAGGATCTAGGTGAAGATCCTTTTTGATAATCTCATGACCAAAATCCCTTAACGTGAGTTTTCGTT
CCACTGAGCGTCAGACCCCGTAGAAAAGATCAAAGGATCTTCTTGAGATCCTTTTTTTCTGCGCGTAATC
TGCTGCTTGCAAACAAAAAAACCACCGCTACCAGCGGTGGTTTGTTTGCCGGATCAAGAGCTACCAACTC
TTTTTCCGAAGGTAACTGGCTTCAGCAGAGCGCAGATACCAAATACTGTCCTTCTAGTGTAGCCGTAGTT
AGGCCACCACTTCAAGAACTCTGTAGCACCGCCTACATACCTCGCTCTGCTAATCCTGTTACCAGTGGCT
GCTGCCAGTGGCGATAAGTCGTGTCTTACCGGGTTGGACTCAAGACGATAGTTACCGGATAAGGCGCAGC
GGTCGGGCTGAACGGGGGGTTCGTGCACACAGCCCAGCTTGGAGCGAACGACCTACACCGAACTGAGATA
CCTACAGCGTGAGCTATGAGAAAGCGCCACGCTTCCCGAAGGGAGAAAGGCGGACAGGTATCCGGTAAGC
GGCAGGGTCGGAACAGGAGAGCGCACGAGGGAGCTTCCAGGGGGAAACGCCTGGTATCTTTATAGTCCTG
TCGGGTTTCGCCACCTCTGACTTGAGCGTCGATTTTTGTGATGCTCGTCAGGGGGGCGGAGCCTATGGAA
AAACGCCAGCAACGCGGCCTTTTTACGGTTCCTGGCCTTTTGCTGGCCTTTTGCTCACATGTTCTTTCCT
GCGTTATCCCCTGATTCTGTGGATAACCGTATTACCGCCTTTGAGTGAGCTGATACCGCTCGCCGCAGCC
GAACGACCGAGCGCAGCGAGTCAGTGAGCGAGGAAGCGGAAGAGCGCCCAATACGCAAACCGCCTCTCCC
CGCGCGTTGGCCGATTCATTAATGCAGCTGGCACGACAGGTTTCCCGACTGGAAAGCGGGCAGTGAGCGC
AACGCAATTAATGTGAGTTAGCTCACTCATTAGGCACCCCAGGCTTTACACTTTATGCTTCCGGCTCGTA
TGTTGTGTGGAATTGTGAGCGGATAACAATTTCACACAGGAAACAGCTATGACCATGATTACGCCAAGCG
CGCAATTAACCCTCACTAAAGGGAACAAAAGCTGGAGCTGCAAGCTTAATGTAGTCTTATGCAATACTCT
TGTAGTCTTGCAACATGGTAACGATGAGTTAGCAACATGCCTTACAAGGAGAGAAAAAGCACCGTGCATG
CCGATTGGTGGAAGTAAGGTGGTACGATCGTGCCTTATTAGGAAGGCAACAGACGGGTCTGACATGGATT
GGACGAACCACTGAATTGCCGCATTGCAGAGATATTGTATTTAAGTGCCTAGCTCGATACAATAAACGGG
TCTCTCTGGTTAGACCAGATCTGAGCCTGGGAGCTCTCTGGCTAACTAGGGAACCCACTGCTTAAGCCTC
AATAAAGCTTGCCTTGAGTGCTTCAAGTAGTGTGTGCCCGTCTGTTGTGTGACTCTGGTAACTAGAGATC
CCTCAGACCCTTTTAGTCAGTGTGGAAAATCTCTAGCAGTGGCGCCCGAACAGGGACCTGAAAGCGAAAG
GGAAACCAGAGCTCTCTCGACGCAGGACTCGGCTTGCTGAAGCGCGCACGGCAAGAGGCGAGGGGCGGCG
ACTGGTGAGTACGCCAAAAATTTTGACTAGCGGAGGCTAGAAGGAGAGAGATGGGTGCGAGAGCGTCAGT
ATTAAGCGGGGGAGAATTAGATCGCGATGGGAAAAAATTCGGTTAAGGCCAGGGGGAAAGAAAAAATATA
AATTAAAACATATAGTATGGGCAAGCAGGGAGCTAGAACGATTCGCAGTTAATCCTGGCCTGTTAGAAAC
ATCAGAAGGCTGTAGACAAATACTGGGACAGCTACAACCATCCCTTCAGACAGGATCAGAAGAACTTAGA
TCATTATATAATACAGTAGCAACCCTCTATTGTGTGCATCAAAGGATAGAGATAAAAGACACCAAGGAAG
CTTTAGACAAGATAGAGGAAGAGCAAAACAAAAGTAAGACCACCGCACAGCAAGCGGCCGCTGATCTTCA
GACCTGGAGGAGGAGATATGAGGGACAATTGGAGAAGTGAATTATATAAATATAAAGTAGTAAAAATTGA
ACCATTAGGAGTAGCACCCACCAAGGCAAAGAGAAGAGTGGTGCAGAGAGAAAAAAGAGCAGTGGGAATA
GGAGCTTTGTTCCTTGGGTTCTTGGGAGCAGCAGGAAGCACTATGGGCGCAGCCTCAATGACGCTGACGG
TACAGGCCAGACAATTATTGTCTGGTATAGTGCAGCAGCAGAACAATTTGCTGAGGGCTATTGAGGCGCA
ACAGCATCTGTTGCAACTCACAGTCTGGGGCATCAAGCAGCTCCAGGCAAGAATCCTGGCTGTGGAAAGA
TACCTAAAGGATCAACAGCTCCTGGGGATTTGGGGTTGCTCTGGAAAACTCATTTGCACCACTGCTGTGC
CTTGGAATGCTAGTTGGAGTAATAAATCTCTGGAACAGATTGGAATCACACGACCTGGATGGAGTGGGAC
AGAGAAATTAACAATTACACAAGCTTAATACACTCCTTAATTGAAGAATCGCAAAACCAGCAAGAAAAGA
ATGAACAAGAATTATTGGAATTAGATAAATGGGCAAGTTTGTGGAATTGGTTTAACATAACAAATTGGCT
GTGGTATATAAAATTATTCATAATGATAGTAGGAGGCTTGGTAGGTTTAAGAATAGTTTTTGCTGTACTT
TCTATAGTGAATAGAGTTAGGCAGGGATATTCACCATTATCGTTTCAGACCCACCTCCCAACCCCGAGGG
GACCCGACAGGCCCGAAGGAATAGAAGAAGAAGGTGGAGAGAGAGACAGAGACAGATCCATTCGATTAGT
GAACGGATCTCGACGGTTAACTTTTAAAAGAAAAGGGGGGATTGGGGGGTACAGTGCAGGGGAAAGAATA
GTAGACATAATAGCAACAGACATACAAACTAAAGAATTACAAAAACAAATTACAAAAATTCAAAATTTTA
TTCCAGTGTGGTGGAATTCTGCAGATATCAACAAGTTTGTACAAAAAAGCAGGCTTTAAAGGAACCAATT
CAGTCGACGATAAGCTTTGCAAAGATGGATAAAGTTTTAAACAGAGAGGAATCTTTGCAGCTAATGGACC
TTCTAGGTCTTGAAAGGAGTGGGAATTGGCTCCGGTGCCCGTCAGTGGGCAGAGCGCACATCGCCCACAG
TCCCCGAGAAGTTGGGGGGAGGGGTCGGCAATTGAACCGGTGCCTAGAGAAGGTGGCGCGGGGTAAACTG
GGAAAGTGATGTCGTGTACTGGCTCCGCCTTTTTCCCGAGGGTGGGGGAGAACCGTATATAAGTGCAGTA
GTCGCCGTGAACGTTCTTTTTCGCAACGGGTTTGCCGCCAGAACACAGGTAAGTGCCGTGTGTGGTTCCC
GCGGGCCTGGCCTCTTTACGGGTTATGGCCCTTGCGTGCCTTGAATTACTTCCACTGGCTGCAGTACGTG
ATTCTTGATCCCGAGCTTCGGGTTGGAAGTGGGTGGGAGAGTTCGAGGCCTTGCGCTTAAGGAGCCCCTT
CGCCTCGTGCTTGAGTTGAGGCCTGGCCTGGGCGCTGGGGCCGCCGCGTGCGAATCTGGTGGCACCTTCG
CGCCTGTCTCGCTGCTTTCGATAAGTCTCTAGCCATTTAAAATTTTTGATGACCTGCTGCGACGCTTTTT
TTCTGGCAAGATAGTCTTGTAAATGCGGGCCAAGATCTGCACACTGGTATTTCGGTTTTTGGGGCCGCGG
GCGGCGACGGGGCCCGTGCGTCCCAGCGCACATGTTCGGCGAGGCGGGGCCTGCGAGCGCGGCCACCGAG
AATCGGACGGGGGTAGTCTCAAGCTGGCCGGCCTGCTCTGGTGCCTGGCCTCGCGCCGCCGTGTATCGCC
CCGCCCTGGGCGGCAAGGCTGGCCCGGTCGGCACCAGTTGCGTGAGCGGAAAGATGGCCGCTTCCCGGCC
CTGCTGCAGGGAGCTCAAAATGGAGGACGCGGCGCTCGGGAGAGCGGGCGGGTGAGTCACCCACACAAAG
GAAAAGGGCCTTTCCGTCCTCAGCCGTCGCTTCATGTGACTCCACGGAGTACCGGGCGCCGTCCAGGCAC
CTCGATTAGTTCTCGAGCTTTTGGAGTACGTCGTCTTTAGGTTGGGGGGAGGGGTTTTATGCGATGGAGT
TTCCCCACACTGAGTGGGTGGAGACTGAAGTTAGGCCAGCTTGGCACTTGATGTAATTCTCCTTGGAATT
TGCCCTTTTTGAGTTTGGATCTTGGTTCATTCTCAAGCCTCAGACAGTGGTTCAAAGTTTTTTTCTTCCA
TTTCAGGTGTCGTGAGGAATTTCGACATTTAAATTTAATTAAACCATGGCAGAGGCTCCCCAGGTGGTGG
AGACCGACCCGGACTTCGAGCCGCTGCCCCGGCAGCGCTCCTGTACCTGGCCGCTGCCCAGGCCGGAGTT
TAACCAGTCCAACTCGACCACCTCCAGTCCGGCGCCGTCGGGCGGCGCGGCCGCCAACCCCGACGCCGCG
GCGAGCCTGGCCTCGGCGTCCGCTGTCAGCACCGACTTTATGAGCAACCTGAGCCTGCTGGAGGAGAGTG
AGGACTTCGCGCGGGCGCCAGGCTGCGTGGCCGTGGCGGCGGCGGCTGCGGCCAGCAGGGGCCTGTGCGG
GGACTTCCAGGGCCCCGAGGCGGGCTGCGTGCACCCAGCGCCGCCACAGCCCCCACCGACCGGGCCGCTG
TCGCAGCCCCCACCCGTGCCTCCCTCCGCTGCCGCCGCCGCGGGGCCACTCGCGGGACAGCCGCGCAAGA
CCAGCTCGTCGCGCCGCAACGCGTGGGGCAACCTGTCGTACGCCGACCTCATCACCAAGGCCATCGAGAG
CTCAGCCGAGAAGAGGCTCACCCTGTCGCAGATCTACGAGTGGATGGTGAAGAGCGTGCCCTACTTCAAG
GATAAGGGCGACAGCAACAGCTCGGCGGGCTGGAAGAATGCAATTCGCCGCAATCTAGCCCTTCACAGCA
AGTTTATTCGAGTGCAGAATGAAGGAACTGGAAAGAGTTCTTGGTGGATGCTCAATCCAGAGGGAGGCAA
GAGCGGAAAATCACCCCGGAGAAGAGCTGCGTCCATGGACAACAACAGTAAATTTGCTAAGAGCCGAGGG
CGGGCTGCTAAGAAAAAAGCATCTCTCCGGTCTGGGCAAGAGGGTCCTGGAGACAGCCCTGGGTCTCAGT
TTTCTAAGTGGCCTGCGAGTCCTGGGTCCCACAGCAACGATGACTTTGATAACTGGAGTACATTTCGTCC
TCGAACCAGCTCAAATGCTAGTACCATCAGTGGGAGACTTTCTCCCATCATGACAGAGCAGGATGACCTG
GGAGATGGGGACGTGCATTCCCTGGTGTATCCACCCTCTGCTGCCAAGATGGCGTCTACGCTGCCCAGTC
TGTCTGAAATCAGCAATCCAGAAAACATGGAGAACCTTCTGGATAATCTCAACCTTCTCTCGTCCCCAAC
ATCTTTAACTGTGTCCACTCAGTCCTCGCCTGGCAGCATGATGCAGCAGACACCATGCTATTCGTTTGCA
CCGCCAAACACCAGTCTAAATTCACCCAGTCCAAACTACTCAAAGTACACATACGGCCAATCCAGCATGA
GCCCTTTGCCCCAGATGCCTATGCAGACACTTCAGGACAGCAAATCAAGTTACGGAGGATTGAACCAGTA
TAACTGTGCCCCAGGACTCTTGAAAGAGTTGTTGACTTCTGACTCTCCTCCCCACAATGACATTATGTCA
CCGGTTGATCCCGGAGTGGCCCAACCCAACAGTCGGGTCCTGGGCCAAAATGTAATGATGGGCCCTAATT
CGGTCATGCCAGCGTATGGCAGCCAGGCATCTCATAACAAAATGATGTACCCCAGCTCCCACACCCACCC
TGGACATGCACAGCAAACGGCTTCGGTCAACGGCCGTACCCTGCCCCATGTGGTGAACACCATGCCTCAC
ACATCTGCCATGAACCGCTTGACCCCCGTGAAGACACCTTTACAAGTGCCTCTGTCCCACCCCATGCAGA
TGAGTGCCCTGGGCAACTACTCCTCGGTGAGCAGCTGCAATGGCTATGGTAGGATGGGTGTCCTCCACCA
GGAGAAGCTCCCAAGTGACTTGGATGGCATGTTTATTGAGCGCTTGGACTGTGACATGGAGTCCATCATT
CGGAATGACCCCATGGATGGAGATACCTTGGATTTTAACTTTGATAATGTGTTGCCCAACCAAAGCTTCC
CACACAGTGTCAAGACTACAACACACAGCTGGGTGTCAGGAGGATCTATGGTGAGCAAGGGCGAGGAGCT
GTTCACCGGGGTGGTGCCCATCCTGGTCGAGCTGGACGGCGACGTAAACGGCCACAAGTTCAGCGTCCGC
GGCGAGGGCGAGGGCGATGCCACCAACGGCAAGCTGACCCTGAAGTTCATCTGCACCACCGGCAAGCTGC
CCGTGCCCTGGCCCACCCTCGTGACCACCTTCGGCTACGGCGTGGCCTGCTTCAGCCGCTACCCCGACCA
CATGAAGCAGCACGACTTCTTCAAGTCCGCCATGCCCGAAGGCTACGTCCAGGAGCGCACCATCTCTTTC
AAGGACGACGGTACCTACAAGACCCGCGCCGAGGTGAAGTTCGAGGGCGACACCCTGGTGAACCGCATCG
AGCTGAAGGGCATCGACTTCAAGGAGGACGGCAACATCCTGGGGCACAAGCTGGAGTACAACTTCAACAG
CCACTACGTCTATATCACAGCCGACAAGCAGAAGAACAGCATCAAGGCTAACTTCAAGATCCGCCACAAC
GTTGAGGACGGCAGCGTGCAGCTCGCCGACCACTACCAGCAGAACACCCCCATCGGCGACGGCCCCGTGC
TGCTGCCCGACAACCACTACCTGAGCCATCAGTCCGCCCTGAGCAAAGACCCCAACGAGAAGCGCGATCA
CATGGTCCTGCTGGAGTTCGTGACCGCTGCCGGAATCACACTGGGATCCCTCGAGGTCTAGACCCAGCTT
TCTTGTACAAAGTGGTTGATATCCAGCACAGTGGCGGCCGCTCGACAATCAACCTCTGGATTACAAAATT
TGTGAAAGATTGACTGGTATTCTTAACTATGTTGCTCCTTTTACGCTATGTGGATACGCTGCTTTAATGC
CTTTGTATCATGCTATTGCTTCCCGTATGGCTTTCATTTTCTCCTCCTTGTATAAATCCTGGTTGCTGTC
TCTTTATGAGGAGTTGTGGCCCGTTGTCAGGCAACGTGGCGTGGTGTGCACTGTGTTTGCTGACGCAACC
CCCACTGGTTGGGGCATTGCCACCACCTGTCAGCTCCTTTCCGGGACTTTCGCTTTCCCCCTCCCTATTG
CCACGGCGGAACTCATCGCCGCCTGCCTTGCCCGCTGCTGGACAGGGGCTCGGCTGTTGGGCACTGACAA
TTCCGTGGTGTTGTCGGGGAAGCTGACGTCCTTTCCATGGCTGCTCGCCTGTGTTGCCACCTGGATTCTG
CGCGGGACGTCCTTCTGCTACGTCCCTTCGGCCCTCAATCCAGCGGACCTTCCTTCCCGCGGCCTGCTGC
CGGCTCTGCGGCCTCTTCCGCGTCTTCGCCTTCGCCCTCAGACGAGTCGGATCTCCCTTTGGGCCGCCTC
CCCGCCTGGAATTCTACCGGGTAGGGGAGGCGCTTTTCCCAAGGCAGTCTGGAGCATGCGCTTTAGCAGC
CCCGCTGGGCACTTGGCGCTACACAAGTGGCCTCTGGCCTCGCACACATTCCACATCCACCGGTAGGCGC
CAACCGGCTCCGTTCTTTGGTGGCCCCTTCGCGCCACCTTCTACTCCTCCCCTAGTCAGGAAGTTCCCCC
CCGCCCCGCAGCTCGCGTCGTGCAGGACGTGACAAATGGAAGTAGCACGTCTCACTAGTCTCGTGCAGAT
GGACAGCACCGCTGAGCAATGGAAGCGGGTAGGCCTTTGGGGCAGCGGCCAATAGCAGCTTTGCTCCTTC
GCTTTCTGGGCTCAGAGGCTGGGAAGGGGTGGGTCCGGGGGCGGGCTCAGGGGCGGGCTCAGGGGCGGGG
CGGGCGCCCGAAGGTCCTCCGGAGGCCCGGCATTCTGCACGCTTCAAAAGCGCACGTCTGCCGCGCTGTT
CTCCTCTTCCTCATCTCCGGGCCTTTCGACCTGCAGCCCAAGCTTACCATGACCGAGTACAAGCCCACGG
TGCGCCTCGCCACCCGCGACGACGTCCCCAGGGCCGTACGCACCCTCGCCGCCGCGTTCGCCGACTACCC
CGCCACGCGCCACACCGTCGATCCGGACCGCCACATCGAGCGGGTCACCGAGCTGCAAGAACTCTTCCTC
ACGCGCGTCGGGCTCGACATCGGCAAGGTGTGGGTCGCGGACGACGGCGCCGCGGTGGCGGTCTGGACCA
CGCCGGAGAGCGTCGAAGCGGGGGCGGTGTTCGCCGAGATCGGCCCGCGCATGGCCGAGTTGAGCGGTTC
CCGGCTGGCCGCGCAGCAACAGATGGAAGGCCTCCTGGCGCCGCACCGGCCCAAGGAGCCCGCGTGGTTC
CTGGCCACCGTCGGCGTCTCGCCCGACCACCAGGGCAAGGGTCTGGGCAGCGCCGTCGTGCTCCCCGGAG
TGGAGGCGGCCGAGCGCGCCGGGGTGCCCGCCTTCCTGGAGACCTCCGCGCCCCGCAACCTCCCCTTCTA
CGAGCGGCTCGGCTTCACCGTCACCGCCGACGTCGAGGTGCCCGAAGGACCGCGCACCTGGTGCATGACC
CGCAAGCCCGGTGCCTGACGCCCGCCCCACGACCCGCAGCGCCCGACCGAAAGGAGCGCACGACCCCATG
CATCTCGAGGGCCCGGTACCTTTAAGACCAATGACTTACAAGGCAGCTGTAGATCTTAGCCACTTTTTAA
AAGAAAAGGGGGGACTGGAAGGGCTAGCTCACTCCCAACGAAGACAAGATCTGCTTTTTGCTTGTACTGG
GTCTCTCTGGTTAGACCAGATCTGAGCCTGGGAGCTCTCTGGCTGCCTAGGGAACCCACTGCTTAAGCCT
CAATAAAGCTTGCCTTGAGTGCTTCAAGTAGTGTGTGCCCGTCTGTTGTGTGACTCTGGTAACTAGAGAT
CCCTCAGACCCTTTTAGTCAGTGTGGAAAATCTCTAGCAGTAGTAGTTCATGTCATCTTATTATTCAGTA
TTTATAACTTGCAAAGAAATGAATATCAGAGAGTGAGAGGAACTTGTTTATTGCAGCTTATAATGGTTAC
AAATAAAGCAATAGCATCACAAATTTCACAAATAAAGCATTTTTTTCACTGCATTCTAGTTGTGGTTTGT
CCAAACTCATCAATGTATCTTATCATGTCTGGCTCTAGCTATCCCGCCCCTAACTCCGCCCAGTTCCGCC
CATTCTCCGCCCCATGGCTGACTAATTTTTTTTATTTATGCAGAGGCCGAGGCCGCCTCGGCCTCTGAGC
TATTCCAGAAGTAGTGAGGAGGCTTTTTTGGAGGCCTAGGCTTTTGCGTCGAGACGTACCCAATTCGCCC
TATAGTGAGTCGTATTACGCGCGCTCACTGGCCGTCGTTTTACAACGTCGTGACTGGGAAAACCCTGGCG
TTACCCAACTTAATCGCCTTGCAGCACATCCCCCTTTCGCCAGCTGGCGTAATAGCGAAGAGGCCCGCAC
CGATCGCCCTTCCCAACAGTTGCGCAGCCTGAATGGCGAATGGCGCG
[124 nt withheld, positions 10898-11021]
C
[91 nt withheld, positions 11023-11113]
A
[49 nt withheld, positions 11115-11163]
CCTTTGACGTTGGAGTCCACGTTCTTT
[37 nt withheld, positions 11191-11227]
ACCCTATCTCGGTCTATTCTTTTGATTTATAAGGGATTTTGCCGATTTCGGCCTATTGGTTAAAAAATGA
GCTGATTTAACAAAAATTTAACGCGAATTTTAACAAAATATTAACGTTTACAATTTCC
