Features (pLannotate 1.2.2; 31 found; start..end, strand, type, name):
      1..22      +  protein_bind   CAP binding site: CAP binding activates transcription in the presence of cAMP. E. coli catabolite activator protein
     37..67      +  promoter       lac promoter: promoter for the E. coli lac operon
     71..93      +  protein_bind   lac operator (fragment): The lac repressor binds to the lac operator to inhibit transcription in E. coli. This inhibition can be relieved by adding lactose or isopropyl-β-D-thiogalactopyranoside (IPTG). lac repressor encoded by lacI
    136..154     +  promoter       T3 promoter: promoter for bacteriophage T3 RNA polymerase
    182..408     +  promoter       RSV promoter: Rous sarcoma virus enhancer/promoter
    409..589     +  LTR            5' LTR (truncated): truncated 5' long terminal repeat (LTR) from HIV-1
    636..761     +  misc_feature   HIV-1 Ψ: packaging signal of human immunodeficiency virus type 1
    745..1108    +  CDS            HIV-1 gag (fragment): gag protein from human immunodeficiency virus 1; gag
   1254..1487    +  misc_feature   RRE: The Rev response element (RRE) of HIV-1 allows for Rev-dependent mRNA export from the nucleus to the cytoplasm.
   1864..1964    +  CDS            Rev (fragment): human immunodeficiency virus 1 (HIV-1) Rev protein; rev; enhances nuclear export of unspliced and incompletely spliced viral mRNAs
   1983..2099    +  misc_feature   cPPT/CTS: central polypurine tract and central termination sequence of HIV-1
   2133..2157    +  protein_bind   attB1: mutant version of attB; recombination site for the Gateway® BP reaction BP Clonase™
   2197..2263    +  CDS            small t antigen (fragment): SV40 (simian virus 40) small t antigen
   2270..3448    +  promoter       EF-1α promoter: strong constitutive promoter for human elongation factor EF-1α
   3479..5434    +  CDS            Foxo1: FOXO1_MOUSE - Also known as Fkhr, Foxo1a. Experimental evidence at protein level: Swiss-Prot protein existence level 1. Transcription factor that is the main target of insulin signaling and regulates metabolic homeostasis in response to oxidative stress (PubMed:12754525, PubMed:15184386, PubMed:15220471, PubMed:16917544, PubMed:17090532, PubMed:17627282, PubMed:17681146, PubMed:20519497, PubMed:20668652, PubMed:21196578, PubMed:21335550, PubMed:21471200, PubMed:22298775, PubMed:22417654, PubMed:22510882). Binds to the insulin response element (IRE) with consensus sequence 5'- TT[G/A]TTTTG-3' a
   5441..6139    +  CDS            dClover2: dClover2 is a fluorescent protein published in 2016, derived from Aequorea victoria. It is reported to be a dimer.
   6155..6179    -  protein_bind   attB2: mutant version of attB; recombination site for the Gateway® BP reaction BP Clonase™
   6210..6798    +  misc_feature   WPRE: woodchuck hepatitis virus posttranscriptional regulatory element
   6812..7311    +  promoter       PGK promoter: mouse phosphoglycerate kinase 1 promoter
   7332..7931    +  CDS            PuroR: puromycin N-acetyltransferase; pac from Streptomyces alboniger; confers resistance to puromycin
   7999..8136    +  CDS            nef (fragment): NEF_HV1LA - Experimental evidence at protein level: Swiss-Prot protein existence level 1. Extracellular Nef protein targets CD4(+) T-lymphocytes for apoptosis by interacting with CXCR4 surface receptors. From Human immunodeficiency virus type 1 group M subtype B (isolate Lai) (HIV-1).
   8122..8302    +  LTR            5' LTR (truncated): truncated 5' long terminal repeat (LTR) from HIV-1
   8374..8495    +  polyA_signal   SV40 poly(A) signal: SV40 polyadenylation signal
   8535..8670    +  rep_origin     SV40 ori: SV40 origin of replication
   8691..8709    -  promoter       T7 promoter: promoter for bacteriophage T7 RNA polymerase
   8717..8872    +  CDS            lacZα (fragment): LacZα fragment of β-galactosidase; lacZ fragment
   8877..9305    +  rep_origin     f1 ori (sequence partly withheld): f1 bacteriophage origin of replication; arrow indicates direction of (+) strand synthesis
   9358..9462    +  promoter       AmpR promoter: bla
   9463..10323   +  CDS            AmpR: β-lactamase; bla; confers resistance to ampicillin, carbenicillin, and related antibiotics
  10494..11082   +  rep_origin     ori: high-copy-number ColE1/pMB1/pBR322/pUC origin of replication
  11265..11357   +  CDS            lacI (fragment): lac repressor; lacI; The lac repressor binds to the lac operator to inhibit transcription in E. coli. This inhibition can be relieved by adding lactose or isopropyl-β-D-thiogalactopyranoside (IPTG).
>Addgene plasmid #67759 | pLenti-FoxO1-Clover | addgene full sequence | sequence record 307722 | Addgene NGS Result
TAATGTGAGTTAGCTCACTCATTAGGCACCCCAGGCTTTACACTTTATGCTTCCGGCTCGTATGTTGTGT
GGAATTGTGAGCGGATAACAATTTCACACAGGAAACAGCTATGACCATGATTACGCCAAGCGCGCAATTA
ACCCTCACTAAAGGGAACAAAAGCTGGAGCTGCAAGCTTAATGTAGTCTTATGCAATACTCTTGTAGTCT
TGCAACATGGTAACGATGAGTTAGCAACATGCCTTACAAGGAGAGAAAAAGCACCGTGCATGCCGATTGG
TGGAAGTAAGGTGGTACGATCGTGCCTTATTAGGAAGGCAACAGACGGGTCTGACATGGATTGGACGAAC
CACTGAATTGCCGCATTGCAGAGATATTGTATTTAAGTGCCTAGCTCGATACATAAACGGGTCTCTCTGG
TTAGACCAGATCTGAGCCTGGGAGCTCTCTGGCTAACTAGGGAACCCACTGCTTAAGCCTCAATAAAGCT
TGCCTTGAGTGCTTCAAGTAGTGTGTGCCCGTCTGTTGTGTGACTCTGGTAACTAGAGATCCCTCAGACC
CTTTTAGTCAGTGTGGAAAATCTCTAGCAGTGGCGCCCGAACAGGGACTTGAAAGCGAAAGGGAAACCAG
AGGAGCTCTCTCGACGCAGGACTCGGCTTGCTGAAGCGCGCACGGCAAGAGGCGAGGGGCGGCGACTGGT
GAGTACGCCAAAAATTTTGACTAGCGGAGGCTAGAAGGAGAGAGATGGGTGCGAGAGCGTCAGTATTAAG
CGGGGGAGAATTAGATCGCGATGGGAAAAAATTCGGTTAAGGCCAGGGGGAAAGAAAAAATATAAATTAA
AACATATAGTATGGGCAAGCAGGGAGCTAGAACGATTCGCAGTTAATCCTGGCCTGTTAGAAACATCAGA
AGGCTGTAGACAAATACTGGGACAGCTACAACCATCCCTTCAGACAGGATCAGAAGAACTTAGATCATTA
TATAATACAGTAGCAACCCTCTATTGTGTGCATCAAAGGATAGAGATAAAAGACACCAAGGAAGCTTTAG
ACAAGATAGAGGAAGAGCAAAACAAAAGTAAGACCACCGCACAGCAAGCGGCCGCTGATCTTCAGACCTG
GAGGAGGAGATATGAGGGACAATTGGAGAAGTGAATTATATAAATATAAAGTAGTAAAAATTGAACCATT
AGGAGTAGCACCCACCAAGGCAAAGAGAAGAGTGGTGCAGAGAGAAAAAAGAGCAGTGGGAATAGGAGCT
TTGTTCCTTGGGTTCTTGGGAGCAGCAGGAAGCACTATGGGCGCAGCGTCAATGACGCTGACGGTACAGG
CCAGACAATTATTGTCTGGTATAGTGCAGCAGCAGAACAATTTGCTGAGGGCTATTGAGGCGCAACAGCA
TCTGTTGCAACTCACAGTCTGGGGCATCAAGCAGCTCCAGGCAAGAATCCTGGCTGTGGAAAGATACCTA
AAGGATCAACAGCTCCTGGGGATTTGGGGTTGCTCTGGAAAACTCATTTGCACCACTGCTGTGCCTTGGA
ATGCTAGTTGGAGTAATAAATCTCTGGAACAGATTTGGAATCACACGACCTGGATGGAGTGGGACAGAGA
AATTAACAATTACACAAGCTTAATACACTCCTTAATTGAAGAATCGCAAAACCAGCAAGAAAAGAATGAA
CAAGAATTATTGGAATTAGATAAATGGGCAAGTTTGTGGAATTGGTTTAACATAACAAATTGGCTGTGGT
ATATAAAATTATTCATAATGATAGTAGGAGGCTTGGTAGGTTTAAGAATAGTTTTTGCTGTACTTTCTAT
AGTGAATAGAGTTAGGCAGGGATATTCACCATTATCGTTTCAGACCCACCTCCCAACCCCGAGGGGACCC
GACAGGCCCGAAGGAATAGAAGAAGAAGGTGGAGAGAGAGACAGAGACAGATCCATTCGATTAGTGAACG
GATCTCGACGGTATCGGTTAACTTTTAAAAGAAAAGGGGGGATTGGGGGGTACAGTGCAGGGGAAAGAAT
AGTAGACATAATAGCAACAGACATACAAACTAAAGAATTACAAAAACAAATTACAAAATTCAAAATTTTA
TCGTCCAGTGTGGTGGAATTCTGCAGATATCAACAAGTTTGTACAAAAAAGCAGGCTTTAAAGGAACCAA
TTCAGTCGACGATAAGCTTTGCAAAGATGGATAAAGTTTTAAACAGAGAGGAATCTTTGCAGCTAATGGA
CCTTCTAGGTCTTGAAAGGAGTGGGAATTGGCTCCGGTGCCCGTCAGTGGGCAGAGCGCACATCGCCCAC
AGTCCCCGAGAAGTTGGGGGGAGGGGTCGGCAATTGAACCGGTGCCTAGAGAAGGTGGCGCGGGGTAAAC
TGGGAAAGTGATGTCGTGTACTGGCTCCGCCTTTTTCCCGAGGGTGGGGGAGAACCGTATATAAGTGCAG
TAGTCGCCGTGAACGTTCTTTTTCGCAACGGGTTTGCCGCCAGAACACAGGTAAGTGCCGTGTGTGGTTC
CCGCGGGCCTGGCCTCTTTACGGGTTATGGCCCTTGCGTGCCTTGAATTACTTCCACCTGGCTGCAGTAC
GTGATTCTTGATCCCGAGCTTCGGGTTGGAAGTGGGTGGGAGAGTTCGAGGCCTTGCGCTTAAGGAGCCC
CTTCGCCTCGTGCTTGAGTTGAGGCCTGGCCTGGGCGCTGGGGCCGCCGCGTGCGAATCTGGTGGCACCT
TCGCGCCTGTCTCGCTGCTTTCGATAAGTCTCTAGCCATTTAAAATTTTTGATGACCTGCTGCGACGCTT
TTTTTCTGGCAAGATAGTCTTGTAAATGCGGGCCAAGATCTGCACACTGGTATTTCGGTTTTTGGGGCCG
CGGGCGGCGACGGGGCCCGTGCGTCCCAGCGCACATGTTCGGCGAGGCGGGGCCTGCGAGCGCGGCCACC
GAGAATCGGACGGGGGTAGTCTCAAGCTGGCCGGCCTGCTCTGGTGCCTGGCCTCGCGCCGCCGTGTATC
GCCCCGCCCTGGGCGGCAAGGCTGGCCCGGTCGGCACCAGTTGCGTGAGCGGAAAGATGGCCGCTTCCCG
GCCCTGCTGCAGGGAGCTCAAAATGGAGGACGCGGCGCTCGGGAGAGCGGGCGGGTGAGTCACCCACACA
AAGGAAAAGGGCCTTTCCGTCCTCAGCCGTCGCTTCATGTGACTCCACGGAGTACCGGGCGCCGTCCAGG
CACCTCGATTAGTTCTCGAGCTTTTGGAGTACGTCGTCTTTAGGTTGGGGGGAGGGGTTTTATGCGATGG
AGTTTCCCCACACTGAGTGGGTGGAGACTGAAGTTAGGCCAGCTTGGCACTTGATGTAATTCTCCTTGGA
ATTTGCCCTTTTTGAGTTTGGATCTTGGTTCATTCTCAAGCCTCAGACAGTGGTTCAAAGTTTTTTTCTT
CCATTTCAGGTGTCGTGAGGAATTTCGACATTTAAATTTAATTAAACCATGGCAGAGGCTCCCCAGGTGG
TGGAGACCGACCCGGACTTCGAGCCGCTGCCCCGGCAGCGCTCCTGTACCTGGCCGCTGCCCAGGCCGGA
GTTTAACCAGTCCAACTCGACCACCTCCAGTCCGGCGCCGTCGGGCGGCGCGGCCGCCAACCCCGACGCC
GCGGCGAGCCTGGCCTCGGCGTCCGCTGTCAGCACCGACTTTATGAGCAACCTGAGCCTGCTGGAGGAGA
GTGAGGACTTCGCGCGGGCGCCAGGCTGCGTGGCCGTGGCGGCGGCGGCTGCGGCCAGCAGGGGCCTGTG
CGGGGACTTCCAGGGCCCCGAGGCGGGCTGCGTGCACCCAGCGCCGCCACAGCCCCCACCGACCGGGCCG
CTGTCGCAGCCCCCACCCGTGCCTCCCTCCGCTGCCGCCGCCGCGGGGCCACTCGCGGGACAGCCGCGCA
AGACCAGCTCGTCGCGCCGCAACGCGTGGGGCAACCTGTCGTACGCCGACCTCATCACCAAGGCCATCGA
GAGCTCAGCCGAGAAGAGGCTCACCCTGTCGCAGATCTACGAGTGGATGGTGAAGAGCGTGCCCTACTTC
AAGGATAAGGGCGACAGCAACAGCTCGGCGGGCTGGAAGAATGCAATTCGCCGCAATCTAGCCCTTCACA
GCAAGTTTATTCGAGTGCAGAATGAAGGAACTGGAAAGAGTTCTTGGTGGATGCTCAATCCAGAGGGAGG
CAAGAGCGGAAAATCACCCCGGAGAAGAGCTGCGTCCATGGACAACAACAGTAAATTTGCTAAGAGCCGA
GGGCGGGCTGCTAAGAAAAAAGCATCTCTCCGGTCTGGGCAAGAGGGTCCTGGAGACAGCCCTGGGTCTC
AGTTTTCTAAGTGGCCTGCGAGTCCTGGGTCCCACAGCAACGATGACTTTGATAACTGGAGTACATTTCG
TCCTCGAACCAGCTCAAATGCTAGTACCATCAGTGGGAGACTTTCTCCCATCATGACAGAGCAGGATGAC
CTGGGAGATGGGGACGTGCATTCCCTGGTGTATCCACCCTCTGCTGCCAAGATGGCGTCTACGCTGCCCA
GTCTGTCTGAAATCAGCAATCCAGAAAACATGGAGAACCTTCTGGATAATCTCAACCTTCTCTCGTCCCC
AACATCTTTAACTGTGTCCACTCAGTCCTCGCCTGGCAGCATGATGCAGCAGACACCATGCTATTCGTTT
GCACCGCCAAACACCAGTCTAAATTCACCCAGTCCAAACTACTCAAAGTACACATACGGCCAATCCAGCA
TGAGCCCTTTGCCCCAGATGCCTATGCAGACACTTCAGGACAGCAAATCAAGTTACGGAGGATTGAACCA
GTATAACTGTGCCCCAGGACTCTTGAAAGAGTTGTTGACTTCTGACTCTCCTCCCCACAATGACATTATG
TCACCGGTTGATCCCGGAGTGGCCCAACCCAACAGTCGGGTCCTGGGCCAAAATGTAATGATGGGCCCTA
ATTCGGTCATGCCAGCGTATGGCAGCCAGGCATCTCATAACAAAATGATGTACCCCAGCTCCCACACCCA
CCCTGGACATGCACAGCAAACGGCTTCGGTCAACGGCCGTACCCTGCCCCATGTGGTGAACACCATGCCT
CACACATCTGCCATGAACCGCTTGACCCCCGTGAAGACACCTTTACAAGTGCCTCTGTCCCACCCCATGC
AGATGAGTGCCCTGGGCAACTACTCCTCGGTGAGCAGCTGCAATGGCTATGGTAGGATGGGTGTCCTCCA
CCAGGAGAAGCTCCCAAGTGACTTGGATGGCATGTTTATTGAGCGCTTGGACTGTGACATGGAGTCCATC
ATTCGGAATGACCCCATGGATGGAGATACCTTGGATTTTAACTTTGATAATGTGTTGCCCAACCAAAGCT
TCCCACACAGTGTCAAGACTACAACACACAGCTGGGTGTCAGGAGGATCTATGGTGAGCAAGGGCGAGGA
GCTGTTCACCGGGGTGGTGCCCATCCTGGTCGAGCTGGACGGCGACGTAAACGGCCACAAGTTCAGCGTC
CGCGGCGAGGGCGAGGGCGATGCCACCAACGGCAAGCTGACCCTGAAGTTCATCTGCACCACCGGCAAGC
TGCCCGTGCCCTGGCCCACCCTCGTGACCACCTTCGGCTACGGCGTGGCCTGCTTCAGCCGCTACCCCGA
CCACATGAAGCAGCACGACTTCTTCAAGTCCGCCATGCCCGAAGGCTACGTCCAGGAGCGCACCATCTCT
TTCAAGGACGACGGTACCTACAAGACCCGCGCCGAGGTGAAGTTCGAGGGCGACACCCTGGTGAACCGCA
TCGAGCTGAAGGGCATCGACTTCAAGGAGGACGGCAACATCCTGGGGCACAAGCTGGAGTACAACTTCAA
CAGCCACTACGTCTATATCACAGCCGACAAGCAGAAGAACAGCATCAAGGCTAACTTCAAGATCCGCCAC
AACGTTGAGGACGGCAGCGTGCAGCTCGCCGACCACTACCAGCAGAACACCCCCATCGGCGACGGCCCCG
TGCTGCTGCCCGACAACCACTACCTGAGCCATCAGTCCGCCCTGAGCAAAGACCCCAACGAGAAGCGCGA
TCACATGGTCCTGCTGGAGTTCGTGACCGCTGCCGGAATCACACTGGGATCCCTCGAGGTCTAGACCCAG
CTTTCTTGTACAAAGTGGTTGATATCCAGCACAGTGGCGGCCGCTCGACAATCAACCTCTGGATTACAAA
ATTTGTGAAAGATTGACTGGTATTCTTAACTATGTTGCTCCTTTTACGCTATGTGGATACGCTGCTTTAA
TGCCTTTGTATCATGCTATTGCTTCCCGTATGGCTTTCATTTTCTCCTCCTTGTATAAATCCTGGTTGCT
GTCTCTTTATGAGGAGTTGTGGCCCGTTGTCAGGCAACGTGGCGTGGTGTGCACTGTGTTTGCTGACGCA
ACCCCCACTGGTTGGGGCATTGCCACCACCTGTCAGCTCCTTTCCGGGACTTTCGCTTTCCCCCTCCCTA
TTGCCACGGCGGAACTCATCGCCGCCTGCCTTGCCCGCTGCTGGACAGGGGCTCGGCTGTTGGGCACTGA
CAATTCCGTGGTGTTGTCGGGGAAGCTGACGTCCTTTCCATGGCTGCTCGCCTGTGTTGCCACCTGGATT
CTGCGCGGGACGTCCTTCTGCTACGTCCCTTCGGCCCTCAATCCAGCGGACCTTCCTTCCCGCGGCCTGC
TGCCGGCTCTGCGGCCTCTTCCGCGTCTTCGCCTTCGCCCTCAGACGAGTCGGATCTCCCTTTGGGCCGC
CTCCCCGCCTGGAATTCTACCGGGTAGGGGAGGCGCTTTTCCCAAGGCAGTCTGGAGCATGCGCTTTAGC
AGCCCCGCTGGGCACTTGGCGCTACACAAGTGGCCTCTGGCCTCGCACACATTCCACATCCACCGGTAGG
CGCCAACCGGCTCCGTTCTTTGGTGGCCCCTTCGCGCCACCTTCTACTCCTCCCCTAGTCAGGAAGTTCC
CCCCCGCCCCGCAGCTCGCGTCGTGCAGGACGTGACAAATGGAAGTAGCACGTCTCACTAGTCTCGTGCA
GATGGACAGCACCGCTGAGCAATGGAAGCGGGTAGGCCTTTGGGGCAGCGGCCAATAGCAGCTTTGCTCC
TTCGCTTTCTGGGCTCAGAGGCTGGGAAGGGGTGGGTCCGGGGGCGGGCTCAGGGGCGGGCTCAGGGGCG
GGGCGGGCGCCCGAAGGTCCTCCGGAGGCCCGGCATTCTGCACGCTTCAAAAGCGCACGTCTGCCGCGCT
GTTCTCCTCTTCCTCATCTCCGGGCCTTTCGACCTGCAGCCCAAGCTTACCATGACCGAGTACAAGCCCA
CGGTGCGCCTCGCCACCCGCGACGACGTCCCCAGGGCCGTACGCACCCTCGCCGCCGCGTTCGCCGACTA
CCCCGCCACGCGCCACACCGTCGATCCGGACCGCCACATCGAGCGGGTCACCGAGCTGCAAGAACTCTTC
CTCACGCGCGTCGGGCTCGACATCGGCAAGGTGTGGGTCGCGGACGACGGCGCCGCGGTGGCGGTCTGGA
CCACGCCGGAGAGCGTCGAAGCGGGGGCGGTGTTCGCCGAGATCGGCCCGCGCATGGCCGAGTTGAGCGG
TTCCCGGCTGGCCGCGCAGCAACAGATGGAAGGCCTCCTGGCGCCGCACCGGCCCAAGGAGCCCGCGTGG
TTCCTGGCCACCGTCGGCGTCTCGCCCGACCACCAGGGCAAGGGTCTGGGCAGCGCCGTCGTGCTCCCCG
GAGTGGAGGCGGCCGAGCGCGCCGGGGTGCCCGCCTTCCTGGAGACCTCCGCGCCCCGCAACCTCCCCTT
CTACGAGCGGCTCGGCTTCACCGTCACCGCCGACGTCGAGGTGCCCGAAGGACCGCGCACCTGGTGCATG
ACCCGCAAGCCCGGTGCCTGACGCCCGCCCCACGACCCGCAGCGCCCGACCGAAAGGAGCGCACGACCCC
ATGCATCTCGAGGGCCCGGTACCTTTAAGACCAATGACTTACAAGGCAGCTGTAGATCTTAGCCACTTTT
TAAAAGAAAAGGGGGGACTGGAAGGGCTAGCTCACTCCCAACGAAGACAAGATCTGCTTTTTGCTTGTAC
TGGGTCTCTCTGGTTAGACCAGATCTGAGCCTGGGAGCTCTCTGGCTAACTAGGGAACCCACTGCTTAAG
CCTCAATAAAGCTTGCCTTGAGTGCTTCAAGTAGTGTGTGCCCGTCTGTTGTGTGACTCTGGTAACTAGA
GATCCCTCAGACCCTTTTAGTCAGTGTGGAAAATCTCTAGCAGTAGTAGTTCATGTCATCTTATTATTCA
GTATTTATAACTTGCAAAGAAATGAATATCAGAGAGTGAGAGGAACTTGTTTATTGCAGCTTATAATGGT
TACAAATAAAGCAATAGCATCACAAATTTCACAAATAAAGCATTTTTTTCACTGCATTCTAGTTGTGGTT
TGTCCAAACTCATCAATGTATCTTATCATGTCTGGCTCTAGCTATCCCGCCCCTAACTCCGCCCATCCCG
CCCCTAACTCCGCCCAGTTCCGCCCATTCTCCGCCCCATGGCTGACTAATTTTTTTTATTTATGCAGAGG
CCGAGGCCGCCTCGGCCTCTGAGCTATTCCAGAAGTAGTGAGGAGGCTTTTTTGGAGGCCTAGGGACGTA
CCCAATTCGCCCTATAGTGAGTCGTATTACGCGCGCTCACTGGCCGTCGTTTTACAACGTCGTGACTGGG
AAAACCCTGGCGTTACCCAACTTAATCGCCTTGCAGCACATCCCCCTTTCGCCAGCTGGCGTAATAGCGA
AGAGGCCCGCACCGATCGCCCTTCCCAACAGTTGCGCAGCCTGAATGGCGAATGGG
[124 nt withheld, positions 8877-9000]
C
[91 nt withheld, positions 9002-9092]
A
[49 nt withheld, positions 9094-9142]
CCTTTGACGTTGGAGTCCACGTTCTTT
[37 nt withheld, positions 9170-9206]
ACCCTATCTCGGTCTATTCTTTTGATTTATAAGGGATTTTGCCGATTTCGGCCTATTGGTTAAAAAATGA
GCTGATTTAACAAAAATTTAACGCGAATTTTAACAAAATATTAACGCTTACAATTTAGGTGGCACTTTTC
GGGGAAATGTGCGCGGAACCCCTATTTGTTTATTTTTCTAAATACATTCAAATATGTATCCGCTCATGAG
ACAATAACCCTGATAAATGCTTCAATAATATTGAAAAAGGAAGAGTATGAGTATTCAACATTTCCGTGTC
GCCCTTATTCCCTTTTTTGCGGCATTTTGCCTTCCTGTTTTTGCTCACCCAGAAACGCTGGTGAAAGTAA
AAGATGCTGAAGATCAGTTGGGTGCACGAGTGGGTTACATCGAACTGGATCTCAACAGCGGTAAGATCCT
TGAGAGTTTTCGCCCCGAAGAACGTTTTCCAATGATGAGCACTTTTAAAGTTCTGCTATGTGGCGCGGTA
TTATCCCGTATTGACGCCGGGCAAGAGCAACTCGGTCGCCGCATACACTATTCTCAGAATGACTTGGTTG
AGTACTCACCAGTCACAGAAAAGCATCTTACGGATGGCATGACAGTAAGAGAATTATGCAGTGCTGCCAT
AACCATGAGTGATAACACTGCGGCCAACTTACTTCTGACAACGATCGGAGGACCGAAGGAGCTAACCGCT
TTTTTGCACAACATGGGGGATCATGTAACTCGCCTTGATCGTTGGGAACCGGAGCTGAATGAAGCCATAC
CAAACGACGAGCGTGACACCACGATGCCTGTAGCAATGGCAACAACGTTGCGCAAACTATTAACTGGCGA
ACTACTTACTCTAGCTTCCCGGCAACAATTAATAGACTGGATGGAGGCGGATAAAGTTGCAGGACCACTT
CTGCGCTCGGCCCTTCCGGCTGGCTGGTTTATTGCTGATAAATCTGGAGCCGGTGAGCGTGGGTCTCGCG
GTATCATTGCAGCACTGGGGCCAGATGGTAAGCCCTCCCGTATCGTAGTTATCTACACGACGGGGAGTCA
GGCAACTATGGATGAACGAAATAGACAGATCGCTGAGATAGGTGCCTCACTGATTAAGCATTGGTAACTG
TCAGACCAAGTTTACTCATATATACTTTAGATTGATTTAAAACTTCATTTTTAATTTAAAAGGATCTAGG
TGAAGATCCTTTTTGATAATCTCATGACCAAAATCCCTTAACGTGAGTTTTCGTTCCACTGAGCGTCAGA
CCCCGTAGAAAAGATCAAAGGATCTTCTTGAGATCCTTTTTTTCTGCGCGTAATCTGCTGCTTGCAAACA
AAAAAACCACCGCTACCAGCGGTGGTTTGTTTGCCGGATCAAGAGCTACCAACTCTTTTTCCGAAGGTAA
CTGGCTTCAGCAGAGCGCAGATACCAAATACTGTTCTTCTAGTGTAGCCGTAGTTAGGCCACCACTTCAA
GAACTCTGTAGCACCGCCTACATACCTCGCTCTGCTAATCCTGTTACCAGTGGCTGCTGCCAGTGGCGAT
AAGTCGTGTCTTACCGGGTTGGACTCAAGACGATAGTTACCGGATAAGGCGCAGCGGTCGGGCTGAACGG
GGGGTTCGTGCACACAGCCCAGCTTGGAGCGAACGACCTACACCGAACTGAGATACCTACAGCGTGAGCT
ATGAGAAAGCGCCACGCTTCCCGAAGGGAGAAAGGCGGACAGGTATCCGGTAAGCGGCAGGGTCGGAACA
GGAGAGCGCACGAGGGAGCTTCCAGGGGGAAACGCCTGGTATCTTTATAGTCCTGTCGGGTTTCGCCACC
TCTGACTTGAGCGTCGATTTTTGTGATGCTCGTCAGGGGGGCGGAGCCTATGGAAAAACGCCAGCAACGC
GGCCTTTTTACGGTTCCTGGCCTTTTGCTGGCCTTTTGCTCACATGTTCTTTCCTGCGTTATCCCCTGAT
TCTGTGGATAACCGTATTACCGCCTTTGAGTGAGCTGATACCGCTCGCCGCAGCCGAACGACCGAGCGCA
GCGAGTCAGTGAGCGAGGAAGCGGAAGAGCGCCCAATACGCAAACCGCCTCTCCCCGCGCGTTGGCCGAT
TCATTAATGCAGCTGGCACGACAGGTTTCCCGACTGGAAAGCGGGCAGTGAGCGCAACGCAAT
