>Addgene plasmid #67759 | pLenti-FoxO1-Clover | addgene partial sequence | sequence record 120449 | mCherryseq-R 5'-cctcctcgcccttgctcaccat-3'
CCAGCTGTGTGTTGTAGTCTTGACACTGTGTGGGAAGCTTTGGTTGGGCAACACATTATCAAAGTTAAAA
TCCAAGGTATCTCCATCCATGGGGTCATTCCGAATGATGGACTCCATGTCACAGTCCAAGCGCTCAATAA
ACATGCCATCCAAGTCACTTGGGAGCTTCTCCTGGTGGAGGACACCCATCCTACCATAGCCATTGCAGCT
GCTCACCGAGGAGTAGTTGCCCAGGGCACTCATCTGCATGGGGTGGGACAGAGGCACTTGTAAAGGTGTC
TTCACGGGGGTCAAGCGGTTCATGGCAGATGTGTGAGGCATGGTGTTCACCACATGGGGCAGGGTACGGC
CGTTGACCGAAGCCGTTTGCTGTGCATGTCCAGGGTGGGTGTGGGAGCTGGGGTACATCATTTTGTTATG
AGATGCCTGGCTGCCATACGCTGGCATGACCGAATTAGGGCCCATCATTACATTTTGGCCCAGGACCCGA
CTGTTGGGTTGGGCCACTCCGGGATCAACCGGTGACATAATGTCATTGTGGGGAGGAGAGTCAGAAGTCA
ACAACTCTTTCAAGAGTCCTGGGGCACAGTTATACTGGTTCAATCCTCCGTAACTTGATTTGCTGTCCTG
AAGTGTCTGCATAGGCATCTGGGGCAAAGGGCTCATGCTGGATTGGCCGTATGTGTACTTTGAGTAGTTT
GGACTGGGTGAATTTAGACTGGTGTTTGGCGGTGCAAACGAATAGCATGGTGTCTGCTGCATCATGCTGC
CAGGCGAGGACTGAGTGGACACAGTTAAAGATGTTGGGGACGAGAGAAGGTTGAGATTATCCAGAAGGTT
CTCCATGTTTTCTGGATTGCTGATTTCAGACAGACTGGGCAGCGTA
