>Addgene plasmid #67759 | pLenti-FoxO1-Clover | addgene partial sequence | sequence record 120459 | WPRE-R 5'-CATAGCGTAAAAGGAGCAACA-3'
GTCAATCTTTCACAAATTTTGTAATCCAGAGGTTGATTGTCGAGCGGCCGCCACTGTGCTGGATATCAAC
CACTTTGTACAAGAAAGCTGGGTCTAGACCTCGAGGGATCCCAGTGTGATTCCGGCAGCGGTCACGAACT
CCAGCAGGACCATGTGATCGCGCTTCTCGTTGGGGTCTTTGCTCAGGGCGGACTGATGGCTCAGGTAGTG
GTTGTCGGGCAGCAGCACGGGGCCGTCGCCGATGGGGGTGTTCTGCTGGTAGTGGTCGGCGAGCTGCACG
CTGCCGTCCTCAACGTTGTGGCGGATCTTGAAGTTAGCCTTGATGCTGTTCTTCTGCTTGTCGGCTGTGA
TATAGACGTAGTGGCTGTTGAAGTTGTACTCCAGCTTGTGCCCCAGGATGTTGCCGTCCTCCTTGAAGTC
GATGCCCTTCAGCTCGATGCGGTTCACCAGGGTGTCGCCCTCGAACTTCACCTCGGCGCGGGTCTTGTAG
GTACCGTCGTCCTTGAAAGAGATGGTGCGCTCCTGGACGTAGCCTTCGGGCATGGCGGACTTGAAGAAGT
CGTGCTGCTTCATGTGGTCGGGGTAGCGGCTGAAGCAGGCCACGCCGTAGCCGAAGGTGGTCACGAGGGT
GGGCCAGGGCACGGGCAGCTTGCCGGTGGTGCAGATGAACTTCAGGGT
