>Addgene plasmid #67759 | pLenti-FoxO1-Clover | addgene partial sequence | sequence record 120460 | EF1a-F 5'-TCAAGCCTCAGACAGTGGTTC-3'
CATTTCAGGTGTCGTGAGGAATTTCGACATTTAAATTTAATTAAACCATGGCAGAGGCTCCCCAGGTGGT
GGAGACCGACCCGGACTTCGAGCCGCTGCCCCGGCAGCGCTCCTGTACCTGGCCGCTGCCCAGGCCGGAG
TTTAACCAGTCCAACTCGACCACCTCCAGTCCGGCGCCGTCGGGCGGCGCGGCCGCCAACCCCGACGCCG
CGGCGAGCCTGGCCTCGGCGTCCGCTGTCAGCACCGACTTTATGAGCAACCTGAGCCTGCTGGAGGAGAG
TGAGGACTTCGCGCGGGCGCCAGGCTGCGTGGCCGTGGCGGCGGCGGCTGCGGCCAGCAGGGGCCTGTGC
GGGGACTTCCAGGGCCCCGAGGCGGGCTGCGTGCACCCAGCGCCGCCACAGCCCCCACCGACCGGGCCGC
TGTCGCAGCCCCCACCCGTGCCTCCCTCCGCTGCCGCCGCCGCGGGGCCACTCGCGGGACAGCCGCGCAA
GA
