>Addgene plasmid #67759 | pLenti-FoxO1-Clover | addgene partial sequence | sequence record 121492 | mFoxo1-F 5'-aaggccatcgagagctcag-3'
CCTGTCGCAGATCTACGAGTGGATGGTGAAGAGCGTGCCCTACTTCAAGGATAAGGGCGACAGCAACAGC
TCGGCGGGCTGGAAGAATGCAATTCGCCGCAATCTAGCCCTTCACAGCAAGTTTATTCGAGTGCAGAATG
AAGGAACTGGAAAGAGTTCTTGGTGGATGCTCAATCCAGAGGGAGGCAAGAGCGGAAAATCACCCCGGAG
AAGAGCTGCGTCCATGGACAACAACAGTAAATTTGCTAAGAGCCGAGGGCGGGCTGCTAAGAAAAAAGCA
TCTCTCCGGTCTGGGCAAGAGGGTCCTGGAGACAGCCCTGGGTCTCAGTTTTCTAAGTGGCCTGCGAGTC
CTGGGTCCCACAGCAACGATGACTTTGATAACTGGAGTACATTTCGTCCTCGAACCAGCTCAAATGCTAG
TACCATCAGTGGGAGACTTTCTCCCATCATGACAGAGCAGGATGACCTGGGAGATGGGGACGTGCATTCC
CTGGTGTATCCACCCTCTGCTGCCAAGATGGCGTCTACGCTGCCCAGTCTGTCTGAAATCAGCAATCCAG
AAAACATGGAGAACCTTCTGGAT
